>Addgene plasmid #14960 | CS2 Smad6 | addgene full sequence | sequence record 318677 | Addgene NGS Result
GGCCAGGTTCAATACTATGTATTGGCCCTATGCCATATAGTATTCCATATATGGGTTTTCCTATTGACGT
AGATAGCCCCTCCCAATGGGCGGTCCCATATACCATATATGGGGCTTCCTAATACCGCCCATAGCCACTC
CCCCATTGACGTCAATGGTCTCTATATATGGTCTTTCCTATTGACGTCATATGGGCGGTCCTATTGACGT
ATATGGCGCCTCCCCCATTGACGTCAATTACGGTAAATGGCCCGCCTGGCTCAATGCCCATTGACGTCAA
TAGGACCACCCACCATTGACGTCAATGGGATGGCTCATTGCCCATTCATATCCGTTCTCACGCCCCCTAT
TGACGTCAATGACGGTAAATGGCCCACTTGGCAGTACATCAATATCTATTAATAGTAACTTGGCAAGTAC
ATTACTATTGGAAGTACGCCAGGGTACATTGGCAGTACTCCCATTGACGTCAATGGCGGTAAATGGCCCG
CGATGGCTGCCAAGTACATCCCCATTGACGTCAATGGGGAGGGGCAATGACGCAAATGGGCGTTCCATTG
ACGTAAATGGGCGGTAGGCGTGCCTAATGGGAGGTCTATATAAGCAATGCTCGTTTAGGGAACCGCCATT
CTGCCTGGGGACGTCGGAGCAAGCTTGATTTAGGTGACACTATAGAATACAAGCTACTTGTTCTTTTTGC
AGGATCCGGTATGTTCAGGTCCAAACGCTCGGGGCTGGTGCGGCGACTTTGGCGAAGTCGTGTGGTCCCC
GACCGGGAGGAAGGCGGCAGCGGCGGCGGCGGTGGCGGCGACGAGGATGGGAGCTTGGGCAGCCGAGCTG
AGCCGGCCCCGCGGGCAAGAGAGGGCGGAGGCTGCGGCCGCTCCGAAGTCCGCCCGGTAGCCCCGCGGCG
GCCCCGGGACGCAGTGGGACAGCGAGGCGCCCAGGGCGCGGGGAGGCGCCGGCGCGCAGGGGGCCCCCCG
AGGCCCATGTCGGAGCCAGGGGCCGGCGCTGGGAGCTCCCTGCTGGACGTGGCGGAGCCGGGAGGCCCGG
GCTGGCTGCCCGAGAGTGACTGCGAGACGGTGACCTGCTGTCTCTTTTCGGAGCGGGACGCCGCCGGCGC
GCCCCGGGACGCCAGCGACCCCCTGGCCGGGGCGGCCCTGGAGCCGGCGGGCGGCGGGCGGAGTCGCGAA
GCGCGCTCGCGGCTGCTGCTGCTGGAGCAGGAACTCAAAACCGTCACGTACTCGCTGCTGAAGCGGCTCA
AGGAGCGCTCGCTGGACACGCTGCTGGAGGCGGTGGAGTCCCGCGGCGGCGTGCCGGGCGGCTGCGTGCT
GGTGCCGCGCGCCGACCTCCGCCTGGGCGGCCAGCCCGCGCCGCCGCAGCTGCTGCTCGGCCGCCTCTTT
CGCTGGCCCGACCTGCAGCACGCCGTGGAGCTGAAGCCCCTGTGCGGCTGCCACAGCTTCGCCGCCGCCG
CCGACGGCCCTACCGTGTGCTGCAACCCCTACCACTTCAGCCGGCTCTGCGGGCCCGAATCTCCGCCACC
TCCCTACTCTCGGCTGTCTCCTCGCGACGAGTACAAGCCACTGGATCTGTCCGATTCCACATTGTCTTAC
ACTGAAACGGAGGCTACCAACTCCCTCATCACTGCTCCGGGTGAATTCTCAGACGCCAGCATGTCTCCGG
ACGCCACCAAGCCGAGCCACTGGTGCAGCGTGGCGTACTGGGAGCACCGGACGCGCGTGGGCCGCCTCTA
TGCGGTGTACGACCAGGCCGTCAGCATCTTCTACGACCTACCTCAGGGCAGCGGCTTCTGCCTGGGCCAG
CTCAACCTGGAGCAGCGCAGCGAGTCGGTGCGGCGAACGCGCAGCAAGATCGGCTTCGGCATCCTGCTCA
GCAAGGAGCCCGACGGCGTGTGGGCCTACAACCGCGGCGAGCACCCCATCTTCGTCAACTCCCCGACGCT
GGACGCGCCCGGCGGCCGCGCCCTGGTCGTGCGCAAGGTGCCCCCCGGCTACTCCATCAAGGTGTTCGAC
TTCGAGCGCTCGGGCCTGCAGCACGCGCCCGAGCCCGACGCCGCCGACGGCCCCTACGACCCCAACAGCG
TCCGCATCAGCTTCGCCAAGGGCTGGGGGCCCTGCTACTCCCGGCAGTTCATCACCTCCTGCCCCTGCTG
GCTGGAGATCCTCCTCAACAACCCCAGATAGTGGTCTAGAACTATAGTGAGTCGTATTACGTAGATCCAG
ACATGATAAGATACATTGATGAGTTTGGACAAACCACAACTAGAATGCAGTGAAAAAAATGCTTTATTTG
TGAAATTTGTGATGCTATTGCTTTATTTGTAACCATTATAAGCTGCAATAAACAAGTTAACAACAACAAT
TGCATTCATTTTATGTTTCAGGTTCAGGGGGAGGTGTGGGAGGTTTTTTAATTCGCGGCGCGCCGCGGCG
CCAATGCATTGGGCCCGGTACCCAGCTTTTGTTCCCTTTAGTGAGGGTTAATTGCGCGCTTGGCGTAATC
ATGGTCATAGCTGTTTCCTGTGTGAAATTGTTATCCGCTCACAATTCCACACAACATACGAGCCGGGAGC
ATAAAGTGTAAAGCCTGGGGTGCCTAATGAGTGAGCTAACTCACATTAATTGCGTTGCGCTCACTGCCCG
CTTTCCAGTCGGGAAACCTGTCGTGCCAGCTGCATTAATGAATCGGCCAACGCGCGGGGAGAGGCGGTTT
GCGTATTGGGCGCTCTTCCGCTTCCTCGCTCACTGACTCGCTGCGCTCGGTCGTTCGGCTGCGGCGAGCG
GTATCAGCTCACTCAAAGGCGGTAATACGGTTATCCACAGAATCAGGGGATAACGCAGGAAAGAACATGT
GAGCAAAAGGCCAGCAAAAGGCCAGGAACCGTAAAAAGGCCGCGTTGCTGGCGTTTTTCCATAGGCTCCG
CCCCCCTGACGAGCATCACAAAAATCGACGCTCAAGTCAGAGGTGGCGAAACCCGACAGGACTATAAAGA
TACCAGGCGTTTCCCCCTGGAAGCTCCCTCGTGCGCTCTCCTGTTCCGACCCTGCCGCTTACCGGATACC
TGTCCGCCTTTCTCCCTTCGGGAAGCGTGGCGCTTTCTCATAGCTCACGCTGTAGGTATCTCAGTTCGGT
GTAGGTCGTTCGCTCCAAGCTGGGCTGTGTGCACGAACCCCCCGTTCAGCCCGACCGCTGCGCCTTATCC
GGTAACTATCGTCTTGAGTCCAACCCGGTAAGACACGACTTATCGCCACTGGCAGCAGCCACTGGTAACA
GGATTAGCAGAGCGAGGTATGTAGGCGGTGCTACAGAGTTCTTGAAGTGGTGGCCTAACTACGGCTACAC
TAGAAGAACAGTATTTGGTATCTGCGCTCTGCTGAAGCCAGTTACCTTCGGAAAAAGAGTTGGTAGCTCT
TGATCCGGCAAACAAACCACCGCTGGTAGCGGTGGTTTTTTTGTTTGCAAGCAGCAGATTACGCGCAGAA
AAAAAGGATCTCAAGAAGATCCTTTGATCTTTTCTACGGGGTCTGACGCTCAGTGGAACGAAAACTCACG
TTAAGGGATTTTGGTCATGAGATTATCAAAAAGGATCTTCACCTAGATCCTTTTAAATTAAAAATGAAGT
TTTAAATCAATCTAAAGTATATATGAGTAAACTTGGTCTGACAGTTACCAATGCTTAATCAGTGAGGCAC
CTATCTCAGCGATCTGTCTATTTCGTTCATCCATAGTTGCCTGACTCCCCGTCGTGTAGATAACTACGAT
ACGGGAGGGCTTACCATCTGGCCCCAGTGCTGCAATGATACCGCGAGACCCACGCTCACCGGCTCCAGAT
TTATCAGCAATAAACCAGCCAGCCGGAAGGGCCGAGCGCAGAAGTGGTCCTGCAACTTTATCCGCCTCCA
TCCAGTCTATTAATTGTTGCCGGGAAGCTAGAGTAAGTAGTTCGCCAGTTAATAGTTTGCGCAACGTTGT
TGCCATTGCTACAGGCATCGTGGTGTCACGCTCGTCGTTTGGTATGGCTTCATTCAGCTCCGGTTCCCAA
CGATCAAGGCGAGTTACATGATCCCCCATGTTGTGCAAAAAAGCGGTTAGCTCCTTCGGTCCTCCGATCG
TTGTCAGAAGTAAGTTGGCCGCAGTGTTATCACTCATGGTTATGGCAGCACTGCATAATTCTCTTACTGT
CATGCCATCCGTAAGATGCTTTTCTGTGACTGGTGAGTACTCAACCAAGTCATTCTGAGAATAGTGTATG
CGGCGACCGAGTTGCTCTTGCCCGGCGTCAATACGGGATAATACCGCGCCACATAGCAGAACTTTAAAAG
TGCTCATCATTGGAAAACGTTCTTCGGGGCGAAAACTCTCAAGGATCTTACCGCTGTTGAGATCCAGTTC
GATGTAACCCACTCGTGCACCCAACTGATCTTCAGCATCTTTTACTTTCACCAGCGTTTCTGGGTGAGCA
AAAACAGGAAGGCAAAATGCCGCAAAAAAGGGAATAAGGGCGACACGGAAATGTTGAATACTCATACTCT
TCCTTTTTCAATATTATTGAAGCATTTATCAGGGTTATTGTCTCATGAGCGGATACATATTTGAATGTAT
TTAGAAAAATAAACAAATAGGGGTTCCGCGCACATTTCCCCGAAAAGTGCCACCTAAATTGTAAGCGTTA
ATATTTTGTTAAAATTCGCGTTAAATTTTTGTTAAATCAGCTCATTTTTTAACCAATAGGCCGAAATCGG
CAAAATCCCTTATAAATCAAAAGAATAGACCGAGATAGGGT
[37 nt withheld, positions 4802-4838]
AAAGAACGTGGACTCCAACGTCAAAGG
[49 nt withheld, positions 4866-4914]
T
[91 nt withheld, positions 4916-5006]
G
[124 nt withheld, positions 5008-5131]
CCCATTCGCCATTCAGGCTGCGCAACTGTTGGGAAGGGCGATCGGTGCGGGCCTCTTCGCTATTACGCCA
GTCGATCGACCGCCAATTCAATATGGCGTATATGGACTCATGCCAATTCAATATGGTGGATCTGGACCTG
TGCCAATTCAATATGGCGTATATGGACTCGTGCCAATTCAATATGGTGGATCTGGACCCCAGCCAATTCA
ATATGGCTATT
Features (pLannotate 1.2.2; 16 found; start..end, strand, type, name):
    658..676     +  promoter       SP6 promoter: promoter for bacteriophage SP6 RNA polymerase
    711..2198    +  CDS            SMAD6: SMAD6_HUMAN - Also known as MADH6. Experimental evidence at protein level: Swiss-Prot protein existence level 1. Transforming growth factor-beta superfamily receptors signaling occurs through the Smad family of intracellular mediators. SMAD6 is an inhibitory Smad (i-Smad) that negatively regulates signaling downstream of type I transforming growth factor-beta (PubMed:9436979, PubMed:16951688, PubMed:22275001, PubMed:9759503, PubMed:10647776, PubMed:10708948, PubMed:10708949, PubMed:30848080). Acts as a mediator of TGF-beta and BMP anti-inflammatory activities. Suppresses IL1R-TLR signaling thr
   2212..2229    -  promoter       T7 promoter (fragment): promoter for bacteriophage T7 RNA polymerase
   2234..2368    -  polyA_signal   SV40 poly(A) signal: SV40 polyadenylation signal
   2485..2503    -  promoter       T3 promoter: promoter for bacteriophage T3 RNA polymerase
   2548..2564    -  protein_bind   lac operator: The lac repressor binds to the lac operator to inhibit transcription in E. coli. This inhibition can be relieved by adding lactose or isopropyl-β-D-thiogalactopyranoside (IPTG). lac repressor encoded by lacI
   2572..2602    -  promoter       lac promoter: promoter for the E. coli lac operon
   2617..2638    -  protein_bind   CAP binding site: CAP binding activates transcription in the presence of cAMP. E. coli catabolite activator protein
   2651..2743    -  CDS            lacI (fragment): lac repressor; lacI; The lac repressor binds to the lac operator to inhibit transcription in E. coli. This inhibition can be relieved by adding lactose or isopropyl-β-D-thiogalactopyranoside (IPTG).
   2926..3514    -  rep_origin     ori: high-copy-number ColE1/pMB1/pBR322/pUC origin of replication
   3685..4545    -  CDS            AmpR: β-lactamase; bla; confers resistance to ampicillin, carbenicillin, and related antibiotics
   4546..4650    -  promoter       AmpR promoter: bla
   4703..5131    -  rep_origin     f1 ori (sequence partly withheld): f1 bacteriophage origin of replication; arrow indicates direction of (+) strand synthesis
   5136..5202    -  CDS            lacZα (fragment): LacZα fragment of β-galactosidase; lacZ fragment
   5213..5348    +  promoter       CMV IE94 promoter (fragment): enhancer/promoter region of simian cytomegalovirus major immediate early transcription unit IE94
   5340..623     +  promoter       CMV IE94 promoter (fragment) (across the origin): enhancer/promoter region of simian cytomegalovirus major immediate early transcription unit IE94
