[The description below was written by a language model from this plasmid's Addgene catalogue record and pLannotate feature annotations shown in this document.]
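Description:
CS2 Smad6 is an expression plasmid carrying the human SMAD6 coding sequence in the pCS2 backbone, a multipurpose vector catalogued for use in Xenopus, zebrafish, avian and mammalian systems. The roughly 1.5 kb insert was cloned between BamHI and XbaI sites, both retained. The sequenced plasmid is 5,352 nt, slightly less than the sum of the nominal backbone and insert sizes in the catalogue entry. In bacteria it is maintained at high copy from a ColE1/pUC-type origin and selected with ampicillin through the β-lactamase gene. An f1 phage origin is also present, along with remnants of lac regulatory sequences and a lacZα fragment left over from the parental cloning vector.

The SMAD6 open reading frame lies downstream of the simian cytomegalovirus IE94 enhancer/promoter, which is annotated as two fragments spanning the numbering origin and drives strong expression in vertebrate cells and embryos. An SV40 polyadenylation signal follows the insert. An SP6 promoter sits between the CMV element and the coding sequence, so the same plasmid can serve as a template for in vitro synthesis of sense mRNA, the usual route for microinjection into Xenopus or zebrafish embryos. T7 (partial) and T3 promoters flank the poly(A) region in the opposite orientation. No epitope tag or reporter is annotated.

SMAD6 is an inhibitory Smad that negatively regulates signalling downstream of TGF-β superfamily type I receptors. The associated publication concerns its inhibition of BMP/Smad1 signalling by competition with Smad4. The construct is therefore suited to overexpressing SMAD6 to antagonise BMP pathway activity in cultured cells or embryos.
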