Addgene plasmid #14960: CS2 Smad6
Depositing lab: Joan Massague. Depositing organization: Memorial Sloan-Kettering Cancer Center. Publication: Smad6 inhibits BMP/Smad1 signaling by specifically competing with the Smad4 tumor suppressor. Hata A, Lagna G, Massague J, Hemmati-Brivanlou A. Genes Dev. 1998 Jan 15. 12(2):186-97. 10.1101/gad.12.2.186 PubMed 9436979.
Backbone
  Vector backbone: pCS2
  Backbone size w/o insert (bp): 4100
  Vector type: xenopus/mammalian/avian/zebrafish
Growth in bacteria
  Bacterial resistance: Ampicillin, 100 μg/mL
  Growth temperature: 37°C
  Growth strain: DH5alpha
  Copy number: High Copy
Gene/Insert
  Gene/Insert name: Smad6
  Species: H. sapiens (human)
  Insert size (bp): 1500
  Entrez Gene: SMAD6 (a.k.a. AOVD2, HsT17432, MADH6, MADH7)
  Cloning method: Restriction Enzyme; 5′ cloning site BamHI (not destroyed); 3′ cloning site XbaI (not destroyed)
  Sequencing primers: 5′ SP6; 3′ EBV rev
Terms and licenses: Academic/Nonprofit Terms; Industry Terms: Not Available to Industry
Depositor comments: See author's map for more information.
How to cite: CS2 Smad6 was a gift from Joan Massague (Addgene plasmid # 14960 ; http://n2t.net/addgene:14960 ; RRID:Addgene_14960)
