>Addgene plasmid #14960 | CS2 Smad6 | addgene partial sequence | sequence record 21541 | SP6 5'-ATTTAGGTGACACTATAG-3'
GCTCGGGGCTGGTGCGGCGACTTTGGCGAAGTCGTGTGGTCCCCGACCGGGAGGAAGGCGGCAGCGGCGG
CGGCGGTGGCGGCGACGAGGATGGGAGCTTGGGCAGCCGAGCTGAGCCGGCCCCGCGGGCAAGAGAGGGC
GGAGGCTGCGGCCGCTCCGAAGTCCGCCCGGTAGCCCCGCGGCGGCCCCGGGACGCGGTGGGACAGC
